Addgene plasmid #160788: pLKO.1P NTHL1_2
Purpose: Suppress NTHL1
Depositing lab: Richard Possemato. Depositing organization: NYU Grossman School of Medicine. Publication: Hyperactive CDK2 Activity in Basal-like Breast Cancer Imposes a Genome Integrity Liability that Can Be Exploited by Targeting DNA Polymerase epsilon. Sviderskiy VO, Blumenberg L, Gorodetsky E, Karakousi TR, Hirsh N, Alvarez SW, Terzi EM, Kaparos E, Whiten GC, Ssebyala S, Tonzi P, Mir H, Neel BG, Huang TT, Adams S, Ruggles KV, Possemato R. Mol Cell. 2020 Oct 28. pii: S1097-2765(20)30723-1. doi: 10.1016/j.molcel.2020.10.016. PubMed 33152268.
Backbone
  Vector backbone: pLKO.1P
  Backbone manufacturer: The RNAi Consortium
  Backbone size w/o insert (bp): 7466
  Vector type: Lentiviral
  Selectable markers: Puromycin
Growth in bacteria
  Bacterial resistance: Ampicillin, 100 μg/mL
  Growth temperature: 37°C
  Growth strain: NEB Stable
  Copy number: High Copy
Gene/Insert
  Gene/Insert name: shNTHL1_2
  gRNA/shRNA sequence: GAGCAAGGTGAAATACATCAA
  Species: H. sapiens (human)
  Cloning method: Restriction Enzyme; 5′ cloning site AgeI (unknown if destroyed); 3′ cloning site EcoRI (not destroyed)
  Sequencing primers: 5′ GCA TAT ACG ATA CAA GGC TGT TAG AG
Terms and licenses: Academic/Nonprofit Terms; Industry Terms: Not Available to Industry
How to cite: pLKO.1P NTHL1_2 was a gift from Richard Possemato (Addgene plasmid # 160788 ; http://n2t.net/addgene:160788 ; RRID:Addgene_160788)
