[The description below was written by a language model from this plasmid's Addgene catalogue record and pLannotate feature annotations shown in this document.]
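Description:
pLKO.1P NTHL1_2 is a lentiviral shRNA vector built on the pLKO.1 puro backbone from The RNAi Consortium, designed to knock down human NTHL1. The hairpin (shNTHL1_2) was cloned between the AgeI and EcoRI sites, immediately downstream of the human U6 promoter, an RNA polymerase III promoter that drives high-level expression of short hairpin transcripts, which are then processed by the cellular RNAi machinery. The hairpin itself is not annotated as a separate feature in the table, but the unannotated interval between the U6 promoter and the cPPT/CTS element is where it would sit. A second cassette, the human PGK promoter driving puromycin N-acetyltransferase, allows selection of transduced mammalian cells with puromycin.

The viral portion follows a third-generation, self-inactivating design. An RSV promoter fused to a truncated HIV-1 5' LTR produces the genomic RNA in packaging cells without a need for Tat, followed by the Ψ packaging signal with a partial gag sequence, the Rev response element for Rev-dependent nuclear export, and the cPPT/CTS, which aids transduction. The ΔU3 3' LTR inactivates LTR promoter activity after integration. The short nef, gag and Rev fragments are remnants of HIV-1 sequence rather than functional genes, so packaging functions must be supplied in trans. In bacteria the plasmid is maintained by a high-copy ColE1/pUC origin and ampicillin resistance. An f1 ori, SV40 ori and poly(A) signal, and lac, T7 and T3 elements are also carried from the backbone. The sequenced record is 7,084 nt, somewhat smaller than the listed backbone size, a discrepancy the record does not explain. The plasmid was deposited with a study of genome integrity liabilities in basal-like breast cancer.
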