Features (pLannotate 1.2.2; 25 found; start..end, strand, type, name):
      1..241     +  promoter       U6 promoter: RNA polymerase III promoter for human U6 snRNA
    346..463     +  misc_feature   cPPT/CTS: central polypurine tract and central termination sequence of HIV-1
    512..1022    +  promoter       hPGK promoter: human phosphoglycerate kinase 1 promoter
   1044..1643    +  CDS            PuroR: puromycin N-acetyltransferase; pac from Streptomyces alboniger; confers resistance to puromycin
   1686..1769    +  CDS            nef (fragment): NEF_HV1Z2 - Experimental evidence at protein level: Swiss-Prot protein existence level 1. Extracellular Nef protein targets CD4(+) T-lymphocytes for apoptosis by interacting with CXCR4 surface receptors. From Human immunodeficiency virus type 1 group M subtype D (isolate Z2/CDC-Z34) (HIV-1).
   1771..2004    +  LTR            3' LTR (ΔU3): self-inactivating 3' long terminal repeat (LTR) from HIV-1
   2076..2197    +  polyA_signal   SV40 poly(A) signal: SV40 polyadenylation signal
   2237..2372    +  rep_origin     SV40 ori: SV40 origin of replication
   2393..2411    -  promoter       T7 promoter: promoter for bacteriophage T7 RNA polymerase
   2419..2574    +  CDS            lacZα (fragment): LacZα fragment of β-galactosidase; lacZ fragment
   2579..3007    +  rep_origin     f1 ori (sequence partly withheld): f1 bacteriophage origin of replication; arrow indicates direction of (+) strand synthesis
   3060..3164    +  promoter       AmpR promoter: bla
   3165..4025    +  CDS            AmpR: β-lactamase; bla; confers resistance to ampicillin, carbenicillin, and related antibiotics
   4196..4784    +  rep_origin     ori: high-copy-number ColE1/pMB1/pBR322/pUC origin of replication
   4967..5059    +  CDS            lacI (fragment): lac repressor; lacI; The lac repressor binds to the lac operator to inhibit transcription in E. coli. This inhibition can be relieved by adding lactose or isopropyl-β-D-thiogalactopyranoside (IPTG).
   5072..5093    +  protein_bind   CAP binding site: CAP binding activates transcription in the presence of cAMP. E. coli catabolite activator protein
   5108..5138    +  promoter       lac promoter: promoter for the E. coli lac operon
   5146..5162    +  protein_bind   lac operator: The lac repressor binds to the lac operator to inhibit transcription in E. coli. This inhibition can be relieved by adding lactose or isopropyl-β-D-thiogalactopyranoside (IPTG). lac repressor encoded by lacI
   5207..5225    +  promoter       T3 promoter: promoter for bacteriophage T3 RNA polymerase
   5253..5479    +  promoter       RSV promoter: Rous sarcoma virus enhancer/promoter
   5480..5660    +  LTR            5' LTR (truncated): truncated 5' long terminal repeat (LTR) from HIV-1
   5707..5832    +  misc_feature   HIV-1 Ψ: packaging signal of human immunodeficiency virus type 1
   5816..6179    +  CDS            HIV-1 gag (fragment): gag protein from human immunodeficiency virus 1; gag
   6325..6558    +  misc_feature   RRE: The Rev response element (RRE) of HIV-1 allows for Rev-dependent mRNA export from the nucleus to the cytoplasm.
   6935..7035    +  CDS            Rev (fragment): human immunodeficiency virus 1 (HIV-1) Rev protein; rev; enhances nuclear export of unspliced and incompletely spliced viral mRNAs
>Addgene plasmid #160788 | pLKO.1P NTHL1_2 | addgene full sequence | sequence record 315723 | Addgene NGS Result
GAGGGCCTATTTCCCATGATTCCTTCATATTTGCATATACGATACAAGGCTGTTAGAGAGATAATTGGAA
TTAATTTGACTGTAAACACAAAGATATTAGTACAAAATACGTGACGTAGAAAGTAATAATTTCTTGGGTA
GTTTGCAGTTTTAAAATTATGTTTTAAAATGGACTATCATATGCTTACCGTAACTTGAAAGTATTTCGAT
TTCTTGGCTTTATATATCTTGTGGAAAGGACGAAACACCGGGAGCAAGGTGAAATACATCAACTCGAGTT
GATGTATTTCACCTTGCTCTTTTTGAATTCTCGACCTCGAGACAAATGGCAGTATTCATCCACAATTTTA
AAAGAAAAGGGGGGATTGGGGGGTACAGTGCAGGGGAAAGAATAGTAGACATAATAGCAACAGACATACA
AACTAAAGAATTACAAAAACAAATTACAAAAATTCAAAATTTTCGGGTTTATTACAGGGACAGCAGAGAT
CCACTTTGGCCGCGGCTCGAGGGGGTTGGGGTTGCGCCTTTTCCAAGGCAGCCCTGGGTTTGCGCAGGGA
CGCGGCTGCTCTGGGCGTGGTTCCGGGAAACGCAGCGGCGCCGACCCTGGGTCTCGCACATTCTTCACGT
CCGTTCGCAGCGTCACCCGGATCTTCGCCGCTACCCTTGTGGGCCCCCCGGCGACGCTTCCTGCTCCGCC
CCTAAGTCGGGAAGGTTCCTTGCGGTTCGCGGCGTGCCGGACGTGACAAACGGAAGCCGCACGTCTCACT
AGTACCCTCGCAGACGGACAGCGCCAGGGAGCAATGGCAGCGCGCCGACCGCGATGGGCTGTGGCCAATA
GCGGCTGCTCAGCAGGGCGCGCCGAGAGCAGCGGCCGGGAAGGGGCGGTGCGGGAGGCGGGGTGTGGGGC
GGTAGTGTGGGCCCTGTTCCTGCCCGCGCGGTGTTCCGCATTCTGCAAGCCTCCGGAGCGCACGTCGGCA
GTCGGCTCCCTCGTTGACCGAATCACCGACCTCTCTCCCCAGGGGGATCCACCGGAGCTTACCATGACCG
AGTACAAGCCCACGGTGCGCCTCGCCACCCGCGACGACGTCCCCAGGGCCGTACGCACCCTCGCCGCCGC
GTTCGCCGACTACCCCGCCACGCGCCACACCGTCGATCCGGACCGCCACATCGAGCGGGTCACCGAGCTG
CAAGAACTCTTCCTCACGCGCGTCGGGCTCGACATCGGCAAGGTGTGGGTCGCGGACGACGGCGCCGCGG
TGGCGGTCTGGACCACGCCGGAGAGCGTCGAAGCGGGGGCGGTGTTCGCCGAGATCGGCCCGCGCATGGC
CGAGTTGAGCGGTTCCCGGCTGGCCGCGCAGCAACAGATGGAAGGCCTCCTGGCGCCGCACCGGCCCAAG
GAGCCCGCGTGGTTCCTGGCCACCGTCGGCGTCTCGCCCGACCACCAGGGCAAGGGTCTGGGCAGCGCCG
TCGTGCTCCCCGGAGTGGAGGCGGCCGAGCGCGCCGGGGTGCCCGCCTTCCTGGAGACCTCCGCGCCCCG
CAACCTCCCCTTCTACGAGCGGCTCGGCTTCACCGTCACCGCCGACGTCGAGGTGCCCGAAGGACCGCGC
ACCTGGTGCATGACCCGCAAGCCCGGTGCCTGACGCCCGCCCCACGACCCGCAGCGCCCGACCGAAAGGA
GCGCACGACCCCATGCATCGGTACCTTTAAGACCAATGACTTACAAGGCAGCTGTAGATCTTAGCCACTT
TTTAAAAGAAAAGGGGGGACTGGAAGGGCTAATTCACTCCCAACGAAGACAAGATCTGCTTTTTGCTTGT
ACTGGGTCTCTCTGGTTAGACCAGATCTGAGCCTGGGAGCTCTCTGGCTAACTAGGGAACCCACTGCTTA
AGCCTCAATAAAGCTTGCCTTGAGTGCTTCAAGTAGTGTGTGCCCGTCTGTTGTGTGACTCTGGTAACTA
GAGATCCCTCAGACCCTTTTAGTCAGTGTGGAAAATCTCTAGCAGTAGTAGTTCATGTCATCTTATTATT
CAGTATTTATAACTTGCAAAGAAATGAATATCAGAGAGTGAGAGGAACTTGTTTATTGCAGCTTATAATG
GTTACAAATAAAGCAATAGCATCACAAATTTCACAAATAAAGCATTTTTTTCACTGCATTCTAGTTGTGG
TTTGTCCAAACTCATCAATGTATCTTATCATGTCTGGCTCTAGCTATCCCGCCCCTAACTCCGCCCATCC
CGCCCCTAACTCCGCCCAGTTCCGCCCATTCTCCGCCCCATGGCTGACTAATTTTTTTTATTTATGCAGA
GGCCGAGGCCGCCTCGGCCTCTGAGCTATTCCAGAAGTAGTGAGGAGGCTTTTTTGGAGGCCTAGGGACG
TACCCAATTCGCCCTATAGTGAGTCGTATTACGCGCGCTCACTGGCCGTCGTTTTACAACGTCGTGACTG
GGAAAACCCTGGCGTTACCCAACTTAATCGCCTTGCAGCACATCCCCCTTTCGCCAGCTGGCGTAATAGC
GAAGAGGCCCGCACCGATCGCCCTTCCCAACAGTTGCGCAGCCTGAATGGCGAATGGG
[124 nt withheld, positions 2579-2702]
C
[91 nt withheld, positions 2704-2794]
A
[49 nt withheld, positions 2796-2844]
CCTTTGACGTTGGAGTCCACGTTCTTT
[37 nt withheld, positions 2872-2908]
ACCCTATCTCGGTCTATTCTTTTGATTTATAAGGGATTTTGCCGATTTCGGCCTATTGGTTAAAAAATGA
GCTGATTTAACAAAAATTTAACGCGAATTTTAACAAAATATTAACGCTTACAATTTAGGTGGCACTTTTC
GGGGAAATGTGCGCGGAACCCCTATTTGTTTATTTTTCTAAATACATTCAAATATGTATCCGCTCATGAG
ACAATAACCCTGATAAATGCTTCAATAATATTGAAAAAGGAAGAGTATGAGTATTCAACATTTCCGTGTC
GCCCTTATTCCCTTTTTTGCGGCATTTTGCCTTCCTGTTTTTGCTCACCCAGAAACGCTGGTGAAAGTAA
AAGATGCTGAAGATCAGTTGGGTGCACGAGTGGGTTACATCGAACTGGATCTCAACAGCGGTAAGATCCT
TGAGAGTTTTCGCCCCGAAGAACGTTTTCCAATGATGAGCACTTTTAAAGTTCTGCTATGTGGCGCGGTA
TTATCCCGTATTGACGCCGGGCAAGAGCAACTCGGTCGCCGCATACACTATTCTCAGAATGACTTGGTTG
AGTACTCACCAGTCACAGAAAAGCATCTTACGGATGGCATGACAGTAAGAGAATTATGCAGTGCTGCCAT
AACCATGAGTGATAACACTGCGGCCAACTTACTTCTGACAACGATCGGAGGACCGAAGGAGCTAACCGCT
TTTTTGCACAACATGGGGGATCATGTAACTCGCCTTGATCGTTGGGAACCGGAGCTGAATGAAGCCATAC
CAAACGACGAGCGTGACACCACGATGCCTGTAGCAATGGCAACAACGTTGCGCAAACTATTAACTGGCGA
ACTACTTACTCTAGCTTCCCGGCAACAATTAATAGACTGGATGGAGGCGGATAAAGTTGCAGGACCACTT
CTGCGCTCGGCCCTTCCGGCTGGCTGGTTTATTGCTGATAAATCTGGAGCCGGTGAGCGTGGGTCTCGCG
GTATCATTGCAGCACTGGGGCCAGATGGTAAGCCCTCCCGTATCGTAGTTATCTACACGACGGGGAGTCA
GGCAACTATGGATGAACGAAATAGACAGATCGCTGAGATAGGTGCCTCACTGATTAAGCATTGGTAACTG
TCAGACCAAGTTTACTCATATATACTTTAGATTGATTTAAAACTTCATTTTTAATTTAAAAGGATCTAGG
TGAAGATCCTTTTTGATAATCTCATGACCAAAATCCCTTAACGTGAGTTTTCGTTCCACTGAGCGTCAGA
CCCCGTAGAAAAGATCAAAGGATCTTCTTGAGATCCTTTTTTTCTGCGCGTAATCTGCTGCTTGCAAACA
AAAAAACCACCGCTACCAGCGGTGGTTTGTTTGCCGGATCAAGAGCTACCAACTCTTTTTCCGAAGGTAA
CTGGCTTCAGCAGAGCGCAGATACCAAATACTGTTCTTCTAGTGTAGCCGTAGTTAGGCCACCACTTCAA
GAACTCTGTAGCACCGCCTACATACCTCGCTCTGCTAATCCTGTTACCAGTGGCTGCTGCCAGTGGCGAT
AAGTCGTGTCTTACCGGGTTGGACTCAAGACGATAGTTACCGGATAAGGCGCAGCGGTCGGGCTGAACGG
GGGGTTCGTGCACACAGCCCAGCTTGGAGCGAACGACCTACACCGAACTGAGATACCTACAGCGTGAGCT
ATGAGAAAGCGCCACGCTTCCCGAAGGGAGAAAGGCGGACAGGTATCCGGTAAGCGGCAGGGTCGGAACA
GGAGAGCGCACGAGGGAGCTTCCAGGGGGAAACGCCTGGTATCTTTATAGTCCTGTCGGGTTTCGCCACC
TCTGACTTGAGCGTCGATTTTTGTGATGCTCGTCAGGGGGGCGGAGCCTATGGAAAAACGCCAGCAACGC
GGCCTTTTTACGGTTCCTGGCCTTTTGCTGGCCTTTTGCTCACATGTTCTTTCCTGCGTTATCCCCTGAT
TCTGTGGATAACCGTATTACCGCCTTTGAGTGAGCTGATACCGCTCGCCGCAGCCGAACGACCGAGCGCA
GCGAGTCAGTGAGCGAGGAAGCGGAAGAGCGCCCAATACGCAAACCGCCTCTCCCCGCGCGTTGGCCGAT
TCATTAATGCAGCTGGCACGACAGGTTTCCCGACTGGAAAGCGGGCAGTGAGCGCAACGCAATTAATGTG
AGTTAGCTCACTCATTAGGCACCCCAGGCTTTACACTTTATGCTTCCGGCTCGTATGTTGTGTGGAATTG
TGAGCGGATAACAATTTCACACAGGAAACAGCTATGACCATGATTACGCCAAGCGCGCAATTAACCCTCA
CTAAAGGGAACAAAAGCTGGAGCTGCAAGCTTAATGTAGTCTTATGCAATACTCTTGTAGTCTTGCAACA
TGGTAACGATGAGTTAGCAACATGCCTTACAAGGAGAGAAAAAGCACCGTGCATGCCGATTGGTGGAAGT
AAGGTGGTACGATCGTGCCTTATTAGGAAGGCAACAGACGGGTCTGACATGGATTGGACGAACCACTGAA
TTGCCGCATTGCAGAGATATTGTATTTAAGTGCCTAGCTCGATACATAAACGGGTCTCTCTGGTTAGACC
AGATCTGAGCCTGGGAGCTCTCTGGCTAACTAGGGAACCCACTGCTTAAGCCTCAATAAAGCTTGCCTTG
AGTGCTTCAAGTAGTGTGTGCCCGTCTGTTGTGTGACTCTGGTAACTAGAGATCCCTCAGACCCTTTTAG
TCAGTGTGGAAAATCTCTAGCAGTGGCGCCCGAACAGGGACTTGAAAGCGAAAGGGAAACCAGAGGAGCT
CTCTCGACGCAGGACTCGGCTTGCTGAAGCGCGCACGGCAAGAGGCGAGGGGCGGCGACTGGTGAGTACG
CCAAAAATTTTGACTAGCGGAGGCTAGAAGGAGAGAGATGGGTGCGAGAGCGTCAGTATTAAGCGGGGGA
GAATTAGATCGCGATGGGAAAAAATTCGGTTAAGGCCAGGGGGAAAGAAAAAATATAAATTAAAACATAT
AGTATGGGCAAGCAGGGAGCTAGAACGATTCGCAGTTAATCCTGGCCTGTTAGAAACATCAGAAGGCTGT
AGACAAATACTGGGACAGCTACAACCATCCCTTCAGACAGGATCAGAAGAACTTAGATCATTATATAATA
CAGTAGCAACCCTCTATTGTGTGCATCAAAGGATAGAGATAAAAGACACCAAGGAAGCTTTAGACAAGAT
AGAGGAAGAGCAAAACAAAAGTAAGACCACCGCACAGCAAGCGGCCGCTGATCTTCAGACCTGGAGGAGG
AGATATGAGGGACAATTGGAGAAGTGAATTATATAAATATAAAGTAGTAAAAATTGAACCATTAGGAGTA
GCACCCACCAAGGCAAAGAGAAGAGTGGTGCAGAGAGAAAAAAGAGCAGTGGGAATAGGAGCTTTGTTCC
TTGGGTTCTTGGGAGCAGCAGGAAGCACTATGGGCGCAGCGTCAATGACGCTGACGGTACAGGCCAGACA
ATTATTGTCTGGTATAGTGCAGCAGCAGAACAATTTGCTGAGGGCTATTGAGGCGCAACAGCATCTGTTG
CAACTCACAGTCTGGGGCATCAAGCAGCTCCAGGCAAGAATCCTGGCTGTGGAAAGATACCTAAAGGATC
AACAGCTCCTGGGGATTTGGGGTTGCTCTGGAAAACTCATTTGCACCACTGCTGTGCCTTGGAATGCTAG
TTGGAGTAATAAATCTCTGGAACAGATTTGGAATCACACGACCTGGATGGAGTGGGACAGAGAAATTAAC
AATTACACAAGCTTAATACACTCCTTAATTGAAGAATCGCAAAACCAGCAAGAAAAGAATGAACAAGAAT
TATTGGAATTAGATAAATGGGCAAGTTTGTGGAATTGGTTTAACATAACAAATTGGCTGTGGTATATAAA
ATTATTCATAATGATAGTAGGAGGCTTGGTAGGTTTAAGAATAGTTTTTGCTGTACTTTCTATAGTGAAT
AGAGTTAGGCAGGGATATTCACCATTATCGTTTCAGACCCACCTCCCAACCCCGAGGGGACCCGACAGGC
CCGAAGGAATAGAAGAAGAAGGTGGAGAGAGAGACAGAGACAGATCCATTCGATTAGTGAACGGATCTCG
ACGGTATCGATCACGAGACTAGCCTCGAGCGGCCGCCCCCTTCACC
